>Addgene plasmid #143377 | TFORF2837 | addgene full sequence | sequence record 400331 | Addgene NGS Result
TTAATGTAGTCTTATGCAATACTCTTGTAGTCTTGCAACATGGTAACGATGAGTTAGCAACATGCCTTAC
AAGGAGAGAAAAAGCACCGTGCATGCCGATTGGTGGAAGTAAGGTGGTACGATCGTGCCTTATTAGGAAG
GCAACAGACGGGTCTGACATGGATTGGACGAACCACTGAATTGCCGCATTGCAGAGATATTGTATTTAAG
TGCCTAGCTCGATACATAAACGGGTCTCTCTGGTTAGACCAGATCTGAGCCTGGGAGCTCTCTGGCTAAC
TAGGGAACCCACTGCTTAAGCCTCAATAAAGCTTGCCTTGAGTGCTTCAAGTAGTGTGTGCCCGTCTGTT
GTGTGACTCTGGTAACTAGAGATCCCTCAGACCCTTTTAGTCAGTGTGGAAAATCTCTAGCAGTGGCGCC
CGAACAGGGACTTGAAAGCGAAAGGGAAACCAGAGGAGCTCTCTCGACGCAGGACTCGGCTTGCTGAAGC
GCGCACGGCAAGAGGCGAGGGGCGGCGACTGGTGAGTACGCCAAAAATTTTGACTAGCGGAGGCTAGAAG
GAGAGAGATGGGTGCGAGAGCGTCAGTATTAAGCGGGGGAGAATTAGATCGCGATGGGAAAAAATTCGGT
TAAGGCCAGGGGGAAAGAAAAAATATAAATTAAAACATATAGTATGGGCAAGCAGGGAGCTAGAACGATT
CGCAGTTAATCCTGGCCTGTTAGAAACATCAGAAGGCTGTAGACAAATACTGGGACAGCTACAACCATCC
CTTCAGACAGGATCAGAAGAACTTAGATCATTATATAATACAGTAGCAACCCTCTATTGTGTGCATCAAA
GGATAGAGATAAAAGACACCAAGGAAGCTTTAGACAAGATAGAGGAAGAGCAAAACAAAAGTAAGACCAC
CGCACAGCAAGCGGCCGCTGATCTTCAGACCTGGAGGAGGAGATATGAGGGACAATTGGAGAAGTGAATT
ATATAAATATAAAGTAGTAAAAATTGAACCATTAGGAGTAGCACCCACCAAGGCAAAGAGAAGAGTGGTG
CAGAGAGAAAAAAGAGCAGTGGGAATAGGAGCTTTGTTCCTTGGGTTCTTGGGAGCAGCAGGAAGCACTA
TGGGCGCAGCGTCAATGACGCTGACGGTACAGGCCAGACAATTATTGTCTGGTATAGTGCAGCAGCAGAA
CAATTTGCTGAGGGCTATTGAGGCGCAACAGCATCTGTTGCAACTCACAGTCTGGGGCATCAAGCAGCTC
CAGGCAAGAATCCTGGCTGTGGAAAGATACCTAAAGGATCAACAGCTCCTGGGGATTTGGGGTTGCTCTG
GAAAACTCATTTGCACCACTGCTGTGCCTTGGAATGCTAGTTGGAGTAATAAATCTCTGGAACAGATTTG
GAATCACACGACCTGGATGGAGTGGGACAGAGAAATTAACAATTACACAAGCTTAATACACTCCTTAATT
GAAGAATCGCAAAACCAGCAAGAAAAGAATGAACAAGAATTATTGGAATTAGATAAATGGGCAAGTTTGT
GGAATTGGTTTAACATAACAAATTGGCTGTGGTATATAAAATTATTCATAATGATAGTAGGAGGCTTGGT
AGGTTTAAGAATAGTTTTTGCTGTACTTTCTATAGTGAATAGAGTTAGGCAGGGATATTCACCATTATCG
TTTCAGACCCACCTCCCAACCCCGAGGGGACCCATGCATTGCATCTCAATTAGTCAGCAACCAGGTGTGG
AAAGTCCCCAGGCTCCCCAGCAGGCAGAAGTATGCAAAGCATGCGTCTCAATTAGTCAGCAACCATAGTC
CCGCCCCTAACTCCGCCCATCCCGCCCCTAACTCCGCCCAGTTCCGCCCATTCTCCGCCCCATGGCTGAC
TAATTTTTTTTATTTATGCAGAGGCCGAGGCCGCCTCGGCCTCTGAGCTATTCCAGAAGTAGTGAGGAGG
CTTTTTTGGAGGCCTAGGCTTTTGCAAAAAGCTTTCTAGAGGTACCACCGGAGCTTACCATGACCGAGTA
CAAGCCCACGGTGCGCCTCGCCACCCGCGACGACGTCCCCAGGGCCGTACGCACCCTCGCCGCCGCGTTC
GCCGACTACCCCGCCACGCGCCACACCGTCGATCCGGACCGCCACATCGAGCGGGTCACCGAGCTGCAAG
AACTCTTCCTCACGCGCGTCGGGCTCGACATCGGCAAGGTGTGGGTCGCGGACGACGGCGCCGCCGTGGC
GGTCTGGACCACGCCGGAGAGCGTCGAAGCGGGGGCGGTGTTCGCCGAGATCGGCCCGCGCATGGCCGAG
TTGAGCGGTTCCCGGCTGGCCGCGCAGCAACAGATGGAAGGCCTCCTGGCGCCGCACCGGCCCAAGGAGC
CCGCGTGGTTCCTGGCCACCGTCGGCGTCTCGCCCGACCACCAGGGCAAGGGTCTGGGCAGCGCCGTCGT
GCTCCCCGGAGTGGAGGCGGCCGAGCGCGCCGGGGTGCCCGCCTTCCTGGAGACCTCCGCGCCCCGCAAC
CTCCCCTTCTACGAGCGGCTCGGCTTCACCGTCACCGCCGACGTCGAGGTGCCCGAAGGACCGCGCACCT
GGTGCATGACCCGCAAGCCCGGTGCCAGTTAACGAATTCTAGATCTTGAGACAAATGGCAGTATTCATCC
ACAATTTTAAAAGAAAAGGGGGGATTGGGGGGTACAGTGCAGGGGAAAGAATAGTAGACATAATAGCAAC
AGACATACAAACTAAAGAATTACAAAAACAAATTACAAAAATTCAAAATTTTCGGGTTTATTACAGGGAC
AGCAGAGATCCACTTTGGCGCCGGCTCGAGGCCTGCAGGTGCAAAGATGGATAAAGTTTTAAACAGAGAG
GAATCTTTGCAGCTAATGGACCTTCTAGGTCTTGAAAGGAGTGGGAATTGGCTCCGGTGCCCGTCAGTGG
GCAGAGCGCACATCGCCCACAGTCCCCGAGAAGTTGGGGGGAGGGGTCGGCAATTGAACCGGTGCCTAGA
GAAGGTGGCGCGGGGTAAACTGGGAAAGTGATGTCGTGTACTGGCTCCGCCTTTTTCCCGAGGGTGGGGG
AGAACCGTATATAAGTGCAGTAGTCGCCGTGAACGTTCTTTTTCGCAACGGGTTTGCCGCCAGAACACAG
GTAAGTGCCGTGTGTGGTTCCCGCGGGCCTGGCCTCTTTACGGGTTATGGCCCTTGCGTGCCTTGAATTA
CTTCCACCTGGCTGCAGTACGTGATTCTTGATCCCGAGCTTCGGGTTGGAAGTGGGTGGGAGAGTTCGAG
GCCTTGCGCTTAAGGAGCCCCTTCGCCTCGTGCTTGAGTTGAGGCCTGGCCTGGGCGCTGGGGCCGCCGC
GTGCGAATCTGGTGGCACCTTCGCGCCTGTCTCGCTGCTTTCGATAAGTCTCTAGCCATTTAAAATTTTT
GATGACCTGCTGCGACGCTTTTTTTCTGGCAAGATAGTCTTGTAAATGCGGGCCAAGATCTGCACACTGG
TATTTCGGTTTTTGGGGCCGCGGGCGGCGACGGGGCCCGTGCGTCCCAGCGCACATGTTCGGCGAGGCGG
GGCCTGCGAGCGCGGCCACCGAGAATCGGACGGGGGTAGTCTCAAGCTGGCCGGCCTGCTCTGGTGCCTG
GCCTCGCGCCGCCGTGTATCGCCCCGCCCTGGGCGGCAAGGCTGGCCCGGTCGGCACCAGTTGCGTGAGC
GGAAAGATGGCCGCTTCCCGGCCCTGCTGCAGGGAGCTCAAAATGGAGGACGCGGCGCTCGGGAGAGCGG
GCGGGTGAGTCACCCACACAAAGGAAAAGGGCCTTTCCGTCCTCAGCCGTCGCTTCATGTGACTCCACGG
AGTACCGGGCGCCGTCCAGGCACCTCGATTAGTTCTCGAGCTTTTGGAGTACGTCGTCTTTAGGTTGGGG
GGAGGGGTTTTATGCGATGGAGTTTCCCCACACTGAGTGGGTGGAGACTGAAGTTAGGCCAGCTTGGCAC
TTGATGTAATTCTCCTTGGAATTTGCCCTTTTTGAGTTTGGATCTTGGTTCATTCTCAAGCCTCAGACAG
TGGTTCAAAGTTTTTTTCTTCCATTTCAGGTGTCGTGAGGCTAGCACCGCCACCATGGAAGATATACAAA
CAAATGCGGAACTGAAAAGCACTCAGGAGCAGTCTGTGCCCGCAGAAAGTGCAGCGGTTTTGAATGACTA
CAGTTTAACCAAATCTCATGAAATGGAAAATGTGGACAGTGGAGAAGGCCCAGCCAATGAAGATGAAGAC
ATAGGAGATGATTCAATGAAAGTGAAAGATGAATACAGTGAAAGAGATGAGAATGTTTTAAAGTCAGAAC
CCATGGGAAATGCAGAAGAGCCTGAAATCCCTTACAGCTATTCAAGAGAATATAATGAATATGAAAACAT
TAAGTTGGAGAGACATGTTGTCTCATTCGATAGTAGCAGGCCAACCAGTGGAAAGATGAACTGCGATGTG
TGTGGATTATCCTGCATCAGCTTCAATGTCTTAATGGTTCATAAGCGAAGCCATACTGGTGAACGCCCAT
TCCAGTGTAATCAGTGTGGGGCATCTTTTACTCAGAAAGGTAACCTCCTCCGCCACATTAAACTGCACAC
AGGGGAAAAACCTTTTAAGTGTCACCTCTGCAACTATGCATGCCAAAGAAGAGATGCGCTCACGGGGCAT
CTTAGGACACATTCTGGTGAGAAGCGCCACTGCTTTGATGTCAACTATAATTCAAGTTACATGTATGAGA
AAGAGAGTGAGCTCATACAGACCCGCATGATGGACCAAGCCATCAATAACGCCATCAGCTATCTTGGCGC
CGAAGCCCTGCGCCCCTTGGTCCAGACACCGCCTGCTCCCACCTCGGAGATGGTTCCAGTTATCAGCAGC
ATGTATCCCATAGCCCTCACCCGGGCTGAGATGTCAAACGGTGCCCCTCAAGAGCTGGAAAAGAAAAGCA
TCCACCTTCCAGAGAAGAGCGTGCCTTCTGAGAGAGGCCTCTCTCCCAACAATAGTGGCCACGACTCCAC
GGACACTGACAGCAACCATGAAGAACGCCAGAATCACATCTATCAGCAAAATCACATGGTCCTGTCTCGG
GCCCGCAATGGGATGCCACTTCTGAAGGAGGTTCCCCGCTCTTACGAACTCCTCAAGCCCCCGCCCATCT
GCCCAAGAGACTCCGTCAAAGTGATCAACAAGGAAGGGGAGGTGATGGATGTGTATCGGTGTGACCACTG
CCGCGTCCTCTTCCTGGACTATGTGATGTTCACGATTCACATGGGCTGCCACGGCTTCCGTGACCCTTTC
GAGTGTAACATGTGTGGATATCGAAGCCATGATCGGTATGAGTTCTCGTCTCACATAGCCAGAGGAGAAC
ACAGAGCCCTGCTGAAGTAGTAATGAACTAGTCCGTAACTTGAAAGTATTTCGATTTCTTGGCTTTATAT
ATCTTGTGGAAAGGACGAAGAAGCGGACTAGGAGCGTCGGATACGCGTTAAGTCGACAATCAACCTCTGG
ATTACAAAATTTGTGAAAGATTGACTGGTATTCTTAACTATGTTGCTCCTTTTACGCTATGTGGATACGC
TGCTTTAATGCCTTTGTATCATGCTATTGCTTCCCGTATGGCTTTCATTTTCTCCTCCTTGTATAAATCC
TGGTTGCTGTCTCTTTATGAGGAGTTGTGGCCCGTTGTCAGGCAACGTGGCGTGGTGTGCACTGTGTTTG
CTGACGCAACCCCCACTGGTTGGGGCATTGCCACCACCTGTCAGCTCCTTTCCGGGACTTTCGCTTTCCC
CCTCCCTATTGCCACGGCGGAACTCATCGCCGCCTGCCTTGCCCGCTGCTGGACAGGGGCTCGGCTGTTG
GGCACTGACAATTCCGTGGTGTTGTCGGGGAAATCATCGTCCTTTCCTTGGCTGCTCGCCTGTGTTGCCA
CCTGGATTCTGCGCGGGACGTCCTTCTGCTACGTCCCTTCGGCCCTCAATCCAGCGGACCTTCCTTCCCG
CGGCCTGCTGCCGGCTCTGCGGCCTCTTCCGCGTCTTCGCCTTCGCCCTCAGACGAGTCGGATCTCCCTT
TGGGCCGCCTCCCCGCGTCGACTTTAAGACCAATGACTTACAAGGCAGCTGTAGATCTTAGCCACTTTTT
AAAAGAAAAGGGGGGACTGGAAGGGCTAATTCACTCCCAACGAAGACAAGATCTGCTTTTTGCTTGTACT
GGGTCTCTCTGGTTAGACCAGATCTGAGCCTGGGAGCTCTCTGGCTAACTAGGGAACCCACTGCTTAAGC
CTCAATAAAGCTTGCCTTGAGTGCTTCAAGTAGTGTGTGCCCGTCTGTTGTGTGACTCTGGTAACTAGAG
ATCCCTCAGACCCTTTTAGTCAGTGTGGAAAATCTCTAGCAGTACGTATAGTAGTTCATGTCATCTTATT
ATTCAGTATTTATAACTTGCAAAGAAATGAATATCAGAGAGTGAGAGGAACTTGTTTATTGCAGCTTATA
ATGGTTACAAATAAAGCAATAGCATCACAAATTTCACAAATAAAGCATTTTTTTCACTGCATTCTAGTTG
TGGTTTGTCCAAACTCATCAATGTATCTTATCATGTCTGGCTCTAGCTATCCCGCCCCTAACTCCGCCCA
TCCCGCCCCTAACTCCGCCCAGTTCCGCCCATTCTCCGCCCCATGGCTGACTAATTTTTTTTATTTATGC
AGAGGCCGAGGCCGCCTCGGCCTCTGAGCTATTCCAGAAGTAGTGAGGAGGCTTTTTTGGAGGCCTAGGG
ACGTACCCAATTCGCCCTATAGTGAGTCGTATTACGCGCGCTCACTGGCCGTCGTTTTACAACGTCGTGA
CTGGGAAAACCCTGGCGTTACCCAACTTAATCGCCTTGCAGCACATCCCCCTTTCGCCAGCTGGCGTAAT
AGCGAAGAGGCCCGCACCGATCGCCCTTCCCAACAGTTGCGCAGCCTGAATGGCGAATGGG
[124 nt withheld, positions 6992-7115]
C
[91 nt withheld, positions 7117-7207]
A
[49 nt withheld, positions 7209-7257]
CCTTTGACGTTGGAGTCCACGTTCTTT
[37 nt withheld, positions 7285-7321]
ACCCTATCTCGGTCTATTCTTTTGATTTATAAGGGATTTTGCCGATTTCGGCCTATTGGTTAAAAAATGA
GCTGATTTAACAAAAATTTAACGCGAATTTTAACAAAATATTAACGCTTACAATTTAGGTGGCACTTTTC
GGGGAAATGTGCGCGGAACCCCTATTTGTTTATTTTTCTAAATACATTCAAATATGTATCCGCTCATGAG
ACAATAACCCTGATAAATGCTTCAATAATATTGAAAAAGGAAGAGTATGAGTATTCAACATTTCCGTGTC
GCCCTTATTCCCTTTTTTGCGGCATTTTGCCTTCCTGTTTTTGCTCACCCAGAAACGCTGGTGAAAGTAA
AAGATGCTGAAGATCAGTTGGGTGCACGAGTGGGTTACATCGAACTGGATCTCAACAGCGGTAAGATCCT
TGAGAGTTTTCGCCCCGAAGAACGTTTTCCAATGATGAGCACTTTTAAAGTTCTGCTATGTGGCGCGGTA
TTATCCCGTATTGACGCCGGGCAAGAGCAACTCGGTCGCCGCATACACTATTCTCAGAATGACTTGGTTG
AGTACTCACCAGTCACAGAAAAGCATCTTACGGATGGCATGACAGTAAGAGAATTATGCAGTGCTGCCAT
AACCATGAGTGATAACACTGCGGCCAACTTACTTCTGACAACGATCGGAGGACCGAAGGAGCTAACCGCT
TTTTTGCACAACATGGGGGATCATGTAACTCGCCTTGATCGTTGGGAACCGGAGCTGAATGAAGCCATAC
CAAACGACGAGCGTGACACCACGATGCCTGTAGCAATGGCAACAACGTTGCGCAAACTATTAACTGGCGA
ACTACTTACTCTAGCTTCCCGGCAACAATTAATAGACTGGATGGAGGCGGATAAAGTTGCAGGACCACTT
CTGCGCTCGGCCCTTCCGGCTGGCTGGTTTATTGCTGATAAATCTGGAGCCGGTGAGCGTGGGTCTCGCG
GTATCATTGCAGCACTGGGGCCAGATGGTAAGCCCTCCCGTATCGTAGTTATCTACACGACGGGGAGTCA
GGCAACTATGGATGAACGAAATAGACAGATCGCTGAGATAGGTGCCTCACTGATTAAGCATTGGTAACTG
TCAGACCAAGTTTACTCATATATACTTTAGATTGATTTAAAACTTCATTTTTAATTTAAAAGGATCTAGG
TGAAGATCCTTTTTGATAATCTCATGACCAAAATCCCTTAACGTGAGTTTTCGTTCCACTGAGCGTCAGA
CCCCGTAGAAAAGATCAAAGGATCTTCTTGAGATCCTTTTTTTCTGCGCGTAATCTGCTGCTTGCAAACA
AAAAAACCACCGCTACCAGCGGTGGTTTGTTTGCCGGATCAAGAGCTACCAACTCTTTTTCCGAAGGTAA
CTGGCTTCAGCAGAGCGCAGATACCAAATACTGTTCTTCTAGTGTAGCCGTAGTTAGGCCACCACTTCAA
GAACTCTGTAGCACCGCCTACATACCTCGCTCTGCTAATCCTGTTACCAGTGGCTGCTGCCAGTGGCGAT
AAGTCGTGTCTTACCGGGTTGGACTCAAGACGATAGTTACCGGATAAGGCGCAGCGGTCGGGCTGAACGG
GGGGTTCGTGCACACAGCCCAGCTTGGAGCGAACGACCTACACCGAACTGAGATACCTACAGCGTGAGCT
ATGAGAAAGCGCCACGCTTCCCGAAGGGAGAAAGGCGGACAGGTATCCGGTAAGCGGCAGGGTCGGAACA
GGAGAGCGCACGAGGGAGCTTCCAGGGGGAAACGCCTGGTATCTTTATAGTCCTGTCGGGTTTCGCCACC
TCTGACTTGAGCGTCGATTTTTGTGATGCTCGTCAGGGGGGCGGAGCCTATGGAAAAACGCCAGCAACGC
GGCCTTTTTACGGTTCCTGGCCTTTTGCTGGCCTTTTGCTCACATGTTCTTTCCTGCGTTATCCCCTGAT
TCTGTGGATAACCGTATTACCGCCTTTGAGTGAGCTGATACCGCTCGCCGCAGCCGAACGACCGAGCGCA
GCGAGTCAGTGAGCGAGGAAGCGGAAGAGCGCCCAATACGCAAACCGCCTCTCCCCGCGCGTTGGCCGAT
TCATTAATGCAGCTGGCACGACAGGTTTCCCGACTGGAAAGCGGGCAGTGAGCGCAACGCAATTAATGTG
AGTTAGCTCACTCATTAGGCACCCCAGGCTTTACACTTTATGCTTCCGGCTCGTATGTTGTGTGGAATTG
TGAGCGGATAACAATTTCACACAGGAAACAGCTATGACCATGATTACGCCAAGCGCGCAATTAACCCTCA
CTAAAGGGAACAAAAGCTGGAGCTGCAAGC
Features (pLannotate 1.2.2; 31 found; start..end, strand, type, name):
      5..231     +  promoter       RSV promoter: Rous sarcoma virus enhancer/promoter
    232..412     +  LTR            5' LTR (truncated): truncated 5' long terminal repeat (LTR) from HIV-1
    459..584     +  misc_feature   HIV-1 Ψ: packaging signal of human immunodeficiency virus type 1
    568..931     +  CDS            HIV-1 gag (fragment): gag protein from human immunodeficiency virus 1; gag
   1077..1310    +  misc_feature   RRE: The Rev response element (RRE) of HIV-1 allows for Rev-dependent mRNA export from the nucleus to the cytoplasm.
   1687..1713    +  CDS            Rev (fragment): human immunodeficiency virus 1 (HIV-1) Rev protein; rev; enhances nuclear export of unspliced and incompletely spliced viral mRNAs
   1720..1743    +  promoter       SV40 promoter (fragment): SV40 early promoter
   1744..1815    +  promoter       SV40 promoter (fragment): SV40 enhancer and early promoter
   1839..1974    +  rep_origin     SV40 ori: SV40 origin of replication
   2020..2616    +  CDS            PuroR (fragment): puromycin N-acetyltransferase; pac from Streptomyces; confers resistance to puromycin
   2665..2782    +  misc_feature   cPPT/CTS: central polypurine tract and central termination sequence of HIV-1
   2847..2913    +  CDS            small t antigen (fragment): SV40 (simian virus 40) small t antigen
   2920..4098    +  promoter       EF-1α promoter: strong constitutive promoter for human elongation factor EF-1α
   4115..5407    +  CDS            IKZF3 (fragment): IKZF3_HUMAN - Also known as ZNFN1A3. Experimental evidence at protein level: Swiss-Prot protein existence level 1. Transcription factor that plays an important role in the regulation of lymphocyte differentiation. Plays an essential role in regulation of B-cell differentiation, proliferation and maturation to an effector state. Involved in regulating BCL2 expression and controlling apoptosis in T-cells in an IL2-dependent manner. From Homo sapiens (Human).
   5423..5476    +  promoter       U6 promoter (fragment): RNA polymerase III promoter for human U6 snRNA
   5518..6106    +  misc_feature   WPRE: woodchuck hepatitis virus posttranscriptional regulatory element
   6157..6176    +  misc_feature   cPPT/CTS (fragment): central polypurine tract and central termination sequence of HIV-1
   6178..6411    +  LTR            3' LTR (ΔU3): self-inactivating 3' long terminal repeat (LTR) from HIV-1
   6489..6610    +  polyA_signal   SV40 poly(A) signal: SV40 polyadenylation signal
   6650..6785    +  rep_origin     SV40 ori: SV40 origin of replication
   6806..6824    -  promoter       T7 promoter: promoter for bacteriophage T7 RNA polymerase
   6832..6987    +  CDS            lacZα (fragment): LacZα fragment of β-galactosidase; lacZ fragment
   6992..7420    +  rep_origin     f1 ori (sequence partly withheld): f1 bacteriophage origin of replication; arrow indicates direction of (+) strand synthesis
   7473..7577    +  promoter       AmpR promoter: bla
   7578..8438    +  CDS            AmpR: β-lactamase; bla; confers resistance to ampicillin, carbenicillin, and related antibiotics
   8609..9197    +  rep_origin     ori: high-copy-number ColE1/pMB1/pBR322/pUC origin of replication
   9380..9472    +  CDS            lacI (fragment): lac repressor; lacI; The lac repressor binds to the lac operator to inhibit transcription in E. coli. This inhibition can be relieved by adding lactose or isopropyl-β-D-thiogalactopyranoside (IPTG).
   9485..9506    +  protein_bind   CAP binding site: CAP binding activates transcription in the presence of cAMP. E. coli catabolite activator protein
   9521..9551    +  promoter       lac promoter: promoter for the E. coli lac operon
   9559..9575    +  protein_bind   lac operator: The lac repressor binds to the lac operator to inhibit transcription in E. coli. This inhibition can be relieved by adding lactose or isopropyl-β-D-thiogalactopyranoside (IPTG). lac repressor encoded by lacI
   9620..9638    +  promoter       T3 promoter: promoter for bacteriophage T3 RNA polymerase
