[The description below was written by a language model from this plasmid's Addgene catalogue record and pLannotate feature annotations shown in this document.]
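Description:
TFORF2837 is a third-generation-style, self-inactivating lentiviral expression plasmid built on the pLX_TRC317 backbone. It carries the human transcription factor IKZF3 (Aiolos, a zinc-finger regulator of lymphocyte, particularly B-cell, differentiation) as one member of a barcoded transcription factor ORF library. In bacteria it is maintained through a high-copy ColE1/pUC-type origin and selected with ampicillin via the bla gene. An f1 origin and remnants of a lac/lacZα cloning region with T7 and T3 promoters are also present in the backbone. The depositor notes that the plasmid can recombine, which is a common concern with LTR-containing vectors.

The viral genome is transcribed from an RSV promoter fused to a truncated HIV-1 5' LTR. It includes the Ψ packaging signal with a partial gag sequence, the RRE for Rev-dependent nuclear export, a cPPT/CTS element, and a ΔU3 3' LTR followed by an SV40 polyadenylation signal. Within this unit, an SV40 promoter drives puromycin N-acetyltransferase for selection of transduced mammalian cells. Downstream, a separate EF-1α promoter drives constitutive expression of the synthesized IKZF3 ORF, and a WPRE after the ORF enhances transcript stability and expression. The record states that each library member carries a unique 24-bp barcode, but the barcode is not annotated in the feature table. A short U6-promoter-like fragment sits between the ORF and the WPRE, and its role is not stated.

The construct is intended for lentiviral overexpression of IKZF3, alone or in pooled screens. In such screens, barcode sequencing identifies which transcription factor each cell received, as in studies of directed differentiation.
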