Addgene plasmid #143377: TFORF2837
Purpose: Lentiviral vector for overexpressing transcription factor ORFs with unique 24-bp barcodes. Barcodes facilitate identification of transcription factors in pooled screens.
Depositing lab: Feng Zhang. Depositing organization: Broad Institute. Publication: A transcription factor atlas of directed differentiation. Joung J, Ma S, Tay T, Geiger-Schuller KR, Kirchgatterer PC, Verdine VK, Guo B, Arias-Garcia MA, Allen WE, Singh A, Kuksenko O, Abudayyeh OO, Gootenberg JS, Fu Z, Macrae RK, Buenrostro JD, Regev A, Zhang F. Cell. 2023 Jan 5;186(1):209-229.e26. doi: 10.1016/j.cell.2022.11.026. PubMed 36608654.
Backbone
  Vector backbone: pLX_TRC317
  Backbone manufacturer: Broad Institute Genetic Perturbation Platform
  Backbone size w/o insert (bp): 8264
  Vector type: Mammalian Expression, Lentiviral
  Selectable markers: Puromycin
Growth in bacteria
  Bacterial resistance: Ampicillin, 100 μg/mL
  Growth temperature: 37°C
  Growth strain: NEB Stable
  Copy number: High Copy
Gene/Insert
  Gene/Insert name: IKZF3
  Species: H. sapiens (human)
  Insert size (bp): 1397
  Entrez Gene: IKZF3 (a.k.a. AIO, AIOLOS, IMD84, ZNFN1A3)
  Promoter: EF1a
  Cloning method: Unknown
  Sequencing primers: 5′ GGGTGGAGACTGAAGTTAGGCCAG; 3′ CACATAGCGTAAAAGGAGCAACATAG
Terms and licenses: Academic/Nonprofit Terms; Industry Terms: Not Available to Industry
Depositor comments: NM_183232,ENST00000346243 . The transcription factor ORF portion of this plasmid was synthesized by Genewiz. Please test multiple small colonies in case of plasmid recombination. To make this collection available in a timely manner, a portion of this collection was not fully sequenced by Addgene. If an Addgene verified full plasmid sequence is not available, please contact us prior to placing an order to request the full sequence.
How to cite: TFORF2837 was a gift from Feng Zhang (Addgene plasmid # 143377 ; http://n2t.net/addgene:143377 ; RRID:Addgene_143377)
