>Addgene plasmid #143377 | TFORF2837 | depositor partial sequence | sequence record 282269 | Insert
ACCGCCACCATGGAAGATATACAAACAAATGCGGAACTGAAAAGCACTCAGGAGCAGTCTGTGCCCGCAG
AAAGTGCAGCGGTTTTGAATGACTACAGTTTAACCAAATCTCATGAAATGGAAAATGTGGACAGTGGAGA
AGGCCCAGCCAATGAAGATGAAGACATAGGAGATGATTCAATGAAAGTGAAAGATGAATACAGTGAAAGA
GATGAGAATGTTTTAAAGTCAGAACCCATGGGAAATGCAGAAGAGCCTGAAATCCCTTACAGCTATTCAA
GAGAATATAATGAATATGAAAACATTAAGTTGGAGAGACATGTTGTCTCATTCGATAGTAGCAGGCCAAC
CAGTGGAAAGATGAACTGCGATGTGTGTGGATTATCCTGCATCAGCTTCAATGTCTTAATGGTTCATAAG
CGAAGCCATACTGGTGAACGCCCATTCCAGTGTAATCAGTGTGGGGCATCTTTTACTCAGAAAGGTAACC
TCCTCCGCCACATTAAACTGCACACAGGGGAAAAACCTTTTAAGTGTCACCTCTGCAACTATGCATGCCA
AAGAAGAGATGCGCTCACGGGGCATCTTAGGACACATTCTGGTGAGAAGCGCCACTGCTTTGATGTCAAC
TATAATTCAAGTTACATGTATGAGAAAGAGAGTGAGCTCATACAGACCCGCATGATGGACCAAGCCATCA
ATAACGCCATCAGCTATCTTGGCGCCGAAGCCCTGCGCCCCTTGGTCCAGACACCGCCTGCTCCCACCTC
GGAGATGGTTCCAGTTATCAGCAGCATGTATCCCATAGCCCTCACCCGGGCTGAGATGTCAAACGGTGCC
CCTCAAGAGCTGGAAAAGAAAAGCATCCACCTTCCAGAGAAGAGCGTGCCTTCTGAGAGAGGCCTCTCTC
CCAACAATAGTGGCCACGACTCCACGGACACTGACAGCAACCATGAAGAACGCCAGAATCACATCTATCA
GCAAAATCACATGGTCCTGTCTCGGGCCCGCAATGGGATGCCACTTCTGAAGGAGGTTCCCCGCTCTTAC
GAACTCCTCAAGCCCCCGCCCATCTGCCCAAGAGACTCCGTCAAAGTGATCAACAAGGAAGGGGAGGTGA
TGGATGTGTATCGGTGTGACCACTGCCGCGTCCTCTTCCTGGACTATGTGATGTTCACGATTCACATGGG
CTGCCACGGCTTCCGTGACCCTTTCGAGTGTAACATGTGTGGATATCGAAGCCATGATCGGTATGAGTTC
TCGTCTCACATAGCCAGAGGAGAACACAGAGCCCTGCTGAAGTAGTAATGAACTAGTCCGTAACTTGAAA
GTATTTCGATTTCTTGGCTTTATATATCTTGTGGAAAGGACGAAGAAGCGGACTAGGAGCGTCGGAT
