>Addgene plasmid #143377 | TFORF2837 | depositor partial sequence | sequence record 282270 | Barcode
AGAAGCGGACTAGGAGCGTCGGAT
